>Addgene plasmid #188065 | pJRoC30_Th3.1 | addgene full sequence | sequence record 370134 | Addgene NGS Result
CTTGTCTTTCTCGGGCAATCTTCCTATTATTATAGCAATAGATTTGTATAGTTGCTTTCTATTGTCTAAC
AGCTTGTTATTCTGTAGCATCAAATCTATGGCAGCCTGACTTGCTTCTTGTGAAGAGAGCATACCATTTC
CAATCGAATCAAACCTTTCCTTAACCATCTTCGCAGCAGGCAAAATTACCTCAGCACTGGAGTCAGAAGA
TACGCTGGAATCTTCTGCGCTAGAATCAAGACCATACGGCCTACCGGTTGTGAGAGATTCCATGGGCCTT
ATGACATATCCTGGAAAGAGTAGCTCATCAGACTTACGTTTACTCTCTATATCAATATCTACATCAGGAG
CAATCATTTCAATAAACAGCCGACATACATCCCAGACGCTATAAGCTGTACGTGCTTTTACCGTCAGATT
CTTGGCTGTTTCAATGTCGTCCATTTTGGTTTTCTTTTACCAGTATTGTTCGTTTGATAATGTATTCTTG
CTTATTACATTATAAAATCTGTGCAGATCACATGTCAAAACAACTTTTTATCACAAGATAGTACCGCAAA
ACGAACCTGCGGGCCGTCTAAAAATTAAGGAAAAGCAGCAAAGGTGCATTTTTAAAATATGAAATGAAGA
TACCGCAGTACCAATTATTTTCGCAGTACAAATAATGCGCGGCCGGTGCATTTTTCGAAAGAACGCGAGA
CAAACAGGACAATTAAAGTTAGTTTTTCGAGTTAGCGTGTTTGAATACTGCAAGATACAAGATAAATAGA
GTAGTTGAAACTAGATATCAATTGCACACAAGATCGGCGCTAAGCATGCCACAATTTGATATATTATGTA
AAACACCACCTAAGGTGCTTGTTCGTCAGTTTGTGGAAAGGTTTGAAAGACCTTCAGGTGAGAAAATAGC
ATTATGTGCTGCTGAACTAACCTATTTATGTTGGATGATTACACATAACGGAACAGCAATCAAGAGAGCC
ACATTCATGAGCTATAATACTATCATAAGCAATTCGCTGAGTTTCGATATTGTCAATAAATCACTCCAGT
TTAAATACAAGACGCAAAAAGCAACAATTCTGGAAGCCTCATTAAAGAAATTGATTCCTGCTTGGGAATT
TACAATTATTCCTTACTATGGACAAAAACATCAATCTGATATCACTGATATTGTAAGTAGTTTGCAATTA
CAGTTCGAATCATCGGAAGAAGCAGATAAGGGAAATAGCCACAGTAAAAAAATGCTTAAAGCACTTCTAA
GTGAGGGTGAAAGCATCTGGGAGATCACTGAGAAAATACTAAATTCGTTTGAGTATACTTCGAGATTTAC
AAAAACAAAAACTTTATACCAATTCCTCTTCCTAGCTACTTTCATCAATTGTGGAAGATTCAGCGATATT
AAGAACGTTGATCCGAAWTSRYWYAWATWMKTCYWWARYRMRWRKSKKRNNGKAWYRATCCASTTGTWTA
TTWSRAWGAAWWWKWSARGMRTTCTGAACCAGTCCTAAAACGAGTAAATAGGACCGGCAATTCTTCAAGC
AATAAACAGGAATACCAATTATTAAAAGATAACTTAGTCAGATCGTACAATAAAGCTTTGAAGAAAAATG
CGCCTTATTCAATCTTTGCTATAAAAAATGGCCCAAAATCTCACATTGGAAGACATTTGATGACCTCATT
TCTTTCAATGAAGGGCCTAACGGAGTTGACTAATGTTGTGGGAAATTGGAGCGATAAGCGTGCTTCTGCC
GTGGCCAGGACAACGTATACTCATCAGATAACAGCAATACCTGATCACTACTTCGCACTAGTTTCTCGGT
ACTATGCATATGATCCAATATCAAAGGAAATGATAGCATTGAAGGATGAGACTAATCCAATTGAGGAGTG
GCAGCATATAGAACAGCTAAAGGGTAGTGCTGAAGGAAGCATACGATACCCCGCATGGAATGGGATAATA
TCACAGGAGGTACTAGACTACCTTTCATCCTACATAAATAGACGCATATAAGTACGCATTTAAGCATAAA
CACGCACTATGCCGTTCTTCTCATGTATATATATATACAGGCAACACGCAGATATAGGTGCGACGTGAAC
AGTGAGCTGTATGTGCGCAGCTCGCGTTGCATTTTCGGAAGCGCTCGTTTTCGGAAACGCTTTGAAGTTC
CTATTCCGAAGTTCCTATTCTCTAGAAAGTATAGGAACTTCAGAGCGCTTTTGAAAACCAAAAGCGCTCT
GAAGACGCACTTTCAAAAAACCAAAAACGCACCGGACTGTAACGAGCTACTAAAATATTGCGAATACCGC
TTCCACAAACATTGCTCAAAAGTATCTCTTTGCTATATATCTCTGTGCTATATCCCTATATAACCTACCC
ATCCACCTTTCGCTCCTTGAACTTGCATCTAAACTCGACCTCTACATCAACAGGCTTCCAATGCTCTTCA
AATTTTACTGTCAAGTAGACCCATACGGCTGTAATATGCTGCTCTTCATAATGTAAGCTTATCTTTATCG
AATCGTGTGAAAAACTACTACCGCGATAAACCTTTACGGTTCCCTGAGATTGAATTAGTTCCTTTAGTAT
ATGATACAAGACACTTTTGAACTTTGTACGACGAATTTTGAGGTTCGCCATCCTCTGGCTATTTCCAATT
ATCCTGTCGGCTATTATCTCCGCCTCAGTTTGATCTTCCGCTTCAGACTGCCATTTTTCACATAATGAAT
CTATTTCACCCCACAATCCTTCATCCGCCTCCGCATCTTGTTCCGTTAAACTATTGACTTCATGTTGTAC
ATTGTTTAGTTCACGAGAAGGGTCCTCTTCAGGCGGTAGCTCCTGATCTCCTATATGACCTTTATCCTGT
TCTCTTTCCACAAACTTAGAAATGTATTCATGAATTATGGAGCACCTAATAACATTCTTCAAGGCGGAGA
AGTTTGGGCCAGATGCCCAATATGCTTGACATGAAAACGTGAGAATGAATTTAGTATTATTGTGATATTC
TGAGGCAATTTTATTATAATCTCGAAGATAAGAGAAGAATGCAGTGACCTTTGTATTGACAAATGGAGAT
TCCATGTATCTAAAAAATACGCCTTTAGGCCTTCTGATACCCTTTCCCCTGCGGTTTAGCGTGCCTTTTA
CATTAATATCTAAACCCTCTCCGATGGTGGCCTTTAACTGACTAATAAATGCAACCGATATAAACTGTGA
TAATTCTGGGTGATTTATGATTCGATCGACAATTGTATTGTACACTAGTGCAGGATCAGGCCAATCCAGT
TCTTTTTCAATTACCGGTGTGTCGTCTGTATTCAGTACATGTCCAACAAATGCAAATGCTAACGTTTTGT
ATTTCTTATAATTGTCAGGAACTGGAAAAGTCCCCCTTGTCGTCTCGATTACACACCTACTTTCATCGTA
CACCATAGGTTGGAAGTGCTGCATAATACATTGCTTAATACAAGCAAGCAGTCTCTCGCCATTCATATTT
CAGTTATTTTCCATTACAGCTGATGTCATTGTATATCAGCGCTGTAAAAATCTATCTGTTACAGAAGGTT
TTCGCGGTTTTTATAAACAAAACTTTCGTTACGAAATCGAGCAATCACCCCAGCTGCGTATTTGGAAATT
CGGGAAAAAGTAGAGCAACGCGAGTTGCATTTTTTACACCATAATGCATGATTAACTTCGAGAAGGGATT
AAGGCTAATTTCACTAGTATGTTTCAAAAACCTCAATCTGTCCATTGAATGCCTTATAAAACAGCTATAG
ATTGCATAGAAGAGTTAGCTACTCAATGCTTTTTGTCAAAGCTTACTGATGATGATGTGTCTACTTTCAG
GCGGGTCTGTAGTAAGGAGAATGACATTATAAAGCTGGCACTTAGAATTCCACGGACTATAGACTATACT
AGTATACTCCGTCTACTGTACGATACACTTCCGCTCAGGTCCTTGTCCTTTAACGAGGCCTTACCACTCT
TTTGTTACTCTATTGATCCAGCTCAGCAAAGGCAGTGTGATCTAAGATTCTATCTTCGCGATGTAGTAAA
ACTAGCTAGACCGAGAAAGAGACTAGAAATGCAAAAGGCACTTCTACAATGGCTGCCATCATTATTATCC
GATGTGACGCTGCAGCTTCTCAATGATATTCGAATACGCTTTGAGGAGATACAGCCTAATATCCGACAAA
CTGTTTTACAGATTTACGATCGTACTTGTTACCCATCATTGAATTTTGAACATCCGAACCTGGGAGTTTT
CCCTGAAACAGATAGTATATTTGAACCTGTATAATAATATATAGTCTAGCGCTTTACGGAAGACAATGTA
TGTATTTCGGTTCCTGGAGAAACTATTGCATCTATTGCATAGGTAATCTTGCACGTCGCATCCCCGGTTC
ATTTTCTGCGTTTCCATCTTGCACTTCAATAGCATATCTTTGTTAACGAAGCATCTGTGCTTCATTTTGT
AGAACAAAAATGCAACGCGAGAGCGCTAATTTTTCAAACAAAGAATCTGAGCTGCATTTTTACAGAACAG
AAATGCAACGCGAAAGCGCTATTTTACCAACGAAGAATCTGTGCTTCATTTTTGTAAAACAAAAATGCAA
CGCGAGAGCGCTAATTTTTCAAACAAAGAATCTGAGCTGCATTTTTACAGAACAGAAATGCAACGCGAGA
GCGCTATTTTACCAACAAAGAATCTATACTTCTTTTTTGTTCTACAAAAATGCATCCCGAGAGCGCTATT
TTTCTAACAAAGCATCTTAGATTACTTTTTTTCTCCTTTGTGCGCTCTATAATGCAGTCTCTTGATAACT
TTTTGCACTGTAGGTCCGTTAAGGTTAGAAGAAGGCTACTTTGGTGTCTATTTTCTCTTCCATAAAAAAA
GCCTGACTCCACTTCCCGCGTTTACTGATTACTAGCGAAGCTGCGGGTGCATTTTTTCAAGATAAAGGCA
TCCCCGATTATATTCTATACCGATGTGGATTGCGCATACTTTGTGAACAGAAAGTGATAGCGTTGATGAT
TCTTCATTGGTCAGAAAATTATGAACGGTTTCTTCTATTTTGTCTCTATATACTACGTACCTGCTAGCTT
TTCAATTCATCATTTTTTTTTTATTCTTTTTTTTGATTTCGGTTTCCTTGAAATTTTTTTGATTCGGTAA
TCTCCGAACAGAAGGAAGAACGAAGGAAGGAGCACAGACTTAGATTGGTATATATACGCATATGTAGTGT
TGAAGAAACATGAAATTGCCCAGTATTCTTAACCCAACTGCACAGAACAAAAACCTGCAGGAAACGAAGA
TAAATCATGTCGAAAGCTACATATAAGGAACGTGCTGCTACTCATCCTAGTCCTGTTGCTGCCAAGCTAT
TTAATATCATGCACGAAAAGCAAACAAACTTGTGTGCTTCATTGGATGTTCGTACCACCAAGGAATTACT
GGAGTTAGTTGAAGCATTAGGTCCCAAAATTTGTTTACTAAAAACACATGTGGATATCTTGACTGATTTT
TCCATGGAGGGCACAGTTAAGCCGCTAAAGGCATTATCCGCCAAGTACAATTTTTTACTCTTCGAAGACA
GAAAATTTGCTGACATTGGTAATACAGTCAAATTGCAGTACTCTGCGGGTGTATACAGAATAGCAGAATG
GGCAGACATTACGAATGCACACGGTGTGGTGGGCCCAGGTATTGTTAGCGGTTTGAAGCAGGCGGCAGAA
GAAGTAACAAAGGAACCTAGAGGCCTTTTGATGTTAGCAGAATTGTCATGCAAGGGCTCCCTATCTACTG
GAGAATATACTAAGGGTACTGTTGACATTGCGAAGAGCGACAAAGATTTTGTTATCGGCTTTATTGCTCA
AAGAGACATGGGTGGAAGAGATGAAGGTTACGATTGGTTGATTATGACACCCGGTGTGGGTTTAGATGAC
AAGGGAGACGCATTGGGTCAACAGTATAGAACCGTGGATGATGTGGTCTCTACAGGATCTGACATTATTA
TTGTTGGAAGAGGACTATTTGCAAAGGGAAGGGATGCTAAGGTAGAGGGTGAACGTTACAGAAAAGCAGG
CTGGGAAGCATATTTGAGAAGATGCGGCCAGCAAAACTAAAAAACTGTATTATAAGTAAATGCATGTATA
CTAAACTCACAAATTAGAGCTTCAATTTAATTATATCAGTTATTACCCATTGAAAAAGGAAGAGTATGAG
TATTCAACATTTCCGTGTCGCCCTTATTCCCTTTTTTGCGGCATTTTGCCTTCCTGTTTTTGCTCACCCA
GAAACGCTGGTGAAAGTAAAAGATGCTGAAGATCAGTTGGGTGCACGAGTGGGTTACATCGAACTGGATC
TCAACAGCGGTAAGATCCTTGAGAGTTTTCGCCCCGAAGAACGTTTTCCAATGATGAGCACTTTTAAAGT
TCTGCTATGTGGCGCGGTATTATCCCGTATTGACGCCGGGCAAGAGCAACTCGGTCGCCGCATACACTAT
TCTCAGAATGACTTGGTTGAGTACTCACCAGTCACAGAAAAGCATCTTACGGATGGCATGACAGTAAGAG
AATTATGCAGTGCTGCCATAACCATGAGTGATAACACTGCGGCCAACTTACTCCTGACAACGATCGGAGG
ACCGAAGGAGCTAACCGCTTTTTTGCACAACATGGGGGATCATGTAACTCGCCTTGATCGTTGGGAACCG
GAGCTGAATGAAGCCATACCAAACGACGAGCGTGACACCACGATGCCTGTAGCAATGGCAACAACGTTGC
GCAAACTATTAACTGGCGAACTACTTACTCTAGCTTCCCGGCAACAATTAATAGACTGGATGGAGGCGGA
TAAAGTTGCAGGACCACTTCTGCGCTCGGCCCTTCCGGCTGGCTGGTTTATTGCTGATAAATCTGGAGCC
GGTGAGCGTGGGTCTCGCGGTATCATTGCAGCACTGGGGCCAGATGGTAAGCCCTCCCGTATCGTAGTTA
TCTACACGACGGGGAGTCAGGCAACTATGGATGAACGAAATAGACAGATCGCTGAGATAGGTGCCTCACT
GATTAAGCATTGGTAACTGTCAGACCAAGTTTACTCATATATACTTTAGATTGATTTAAAACTTCATTTT
TAATTTAAAAGGATCTAGGTGAAGATCCTTTTTGATAATCTCATGACCAAAATCCCTTAACGTGAGTTTT
CGTTCCACTGAGCGTCAGACCCCGTAGAAAAGATCAAAGGATCTTCTTGAGATCCTTTTTTTCTGCGCGT
AATCTGCTGCTTGCAAACAAAAAAACCACCGCTACCAGCGGTGGTTTGTTTGCCGGATCAAGAGCTACCA
ACTCTTTTTCCGAAGGTAACTGGCTTCAGCAGAGCGCAGATACCAAATACTGTTCTTCTAGTGTAGCCGT
AGTTAGGCCACCACTTCAAGAACTCTGTAGCACCGCCTACATACCTCGCTCTGCTAATCCTGTTACCAGT
GGCTGCTGCCAGTGGCGATAAGTCGTGTCTTACCGGGTTGGACTCAAGACGATAGTTACCGGATAAGGCG
CAGCGGTCGGGCTGAACGGGGGGTTCGTGCACACAGCCCAGCTTGGAGCGAACGACCTACACCGAACTGA
GATACCTACAGCGTGAGCTATGAGAAAGCGCCACGCTTCCCGAAGGGAGAAAGGCGGACAGGTATCCGGT
AAGCGGCAGGGTCGGAACAGGAGAGCGCACGAGGGAGCTTCCAGGGGGAAACGCCTGGTATCTTTATAGT
CCTGTCGGGTTTCGCCACCTCTGACTTGAGCGTCGATTTTTGTGATGCTCGTCAGGGGGGCGGAGCCTAT
GGAAAAACGCCAGCAACGCGGCCTTTTTACGGTTCCTGGCCTTTTGCTGGCCTTTTGCTCACATGTTCTT
TCCTGCGTTATCCCCTGATTCTGTGGATAACCGTATTACCGCCTTTGAGTGAGCTGATACCGCTCGCCGC
AGCCGAACGACCGAGCGCAGCGAGTCAGTGAGCGAGGAAGCGGAAGAGCGCCCAATACGCAAACCGCCTC
TCCCCGCGCGTTGGCCGATTCATTAATGCAGGGCCGCAGCTTGCAAATTAAAGCCTTCGAGCGTCCCAAA
ACCTTCTCAAGCAAGGTTTTCAGTATAATGTTACATGCGTACACGCGTCTGTACAGAAAAAAAAGAAAAA
TTTGAAATATAAATAACGTTCTTAATACTAACATAACTATAAAAAAATAAATAGGGACCTAGACTTCAGG
TTGTCTAACTCCTTCCTTTTCGGTTAGAGCGGATGTGGGGGGAGGGCGTGAATGTAAGCGTGACATAACT
AATTACATGATGCGGCCCTCTAGATGCATGCTCGAGCGGCCGCTTAGTGGTGGTGGTGGTGGTGCGCGCT
GCTGCCGCGGGGAACTAAACCGCTGCTCTGATCGTTTGGGTCCAAGGCATCGTAAGTCGGGCATAAGTCA
CTCCAGGCCTGAGGGACTGGGTTCACAGCCTTTACGTCGGGCAGGTCCTCGGCCATTACTACTGCGAAAC
CGGCTTCCAAGTGCCAGTCGATGTGACAGTGCAAGAACCAAGGCCCTGGGTTGTTAGTGTCGAAACGGAT
TGTAACGTTGTCACCCGCCGCAGGTGTGCCGGTATTTACCACATCCCTGAAAATAGGGTTGTCATAGTTA
TAAACAGTAGAGCCTGCAGATCTCACGACCGCAAACGTGTGTCCATGTAAGTGAAAGGGGTGAGGTGAAC
CAGGTGCAGCCGCAGTTGCAGGAAAAGATATCTCTATTGTTGCATTAGATGGTAGCACATACACGCTTCC
ACTAGGCAACAAGTCCTGCGCAGTCTGGGCTCCACTCAATATTTGTAGTAAGACAGGGACGGTAGGTGGG
ACAAAACTAACTCCGTTGATGAAGAAGTTGCTACCGTTGAAATTAAATGCCATATTTATTGCCTTGTCTA
CTCCGCCAGGAGAGGGGCTACCAGGCACTGGAGTGGGAACTAAGGGGTGCAAGTCAGTTTCGTTCAGCGG
CTTTACAGATGTGGTCTGATTTGTGGTAGGCTCCACGGCAGGCGCGCCGTCATAACGAAGAATAGCTGAG
TTTATGCCACCGTCGAAACCGACGTTGCCCATATTAGGGTTCGCCCTGATCCAATAGTTGTCCACCGGTT
GGTTAGCGTCCAGCACGAAACTGTATCTTTGTGCGGCGAAAATTTGTATTGAATCTACTTCAAGGGGTTG
CACATTTACAGAGTCAACTTCGATTATGGTTAAGTTGTGACCGTCTATTGAGAAAGTGAAGTTCGGGTTG
CATGACAGTGAGACAAGTCTGAATCTGTACCTTTTGCCTTTAGTGACCTTGATTACGGATAATTCAGCGG
TGGGGTCTGAAGGCGCTCTACCTTTCCCATTGATTAGCGTCGCGTCAGCACCTGGCGGGAACCTGGGTCC
CAACTTTGCAGCCGTGTGGTACCAGTCCGCCAGTGTTATTACTGTGCTGTCATTATCTACATCATACATA
CTAGCGTGTGGGTCGTTTGGGTCATACACAACAAAAGGGCCCCTTAATCCATCGCAGTACTGCGTGCTTA
GATGAGAATGATACCAAAAGGTACCCGCTTGGTCAGGTACTTGGAAATCATATAGAAATGAATGCCCCGG
TGCTATTGGGCATTGGTTTATGAAAGCTGGGCCGTCGGCCCAATTCGTTCCGTGCTGGAAGAATCCGTGC
CAGTGAATAGAAGTAGATTTTAGCATGGTGTGATTTGTAAGGTTGTTTATTACATTTAACTGGAATCTGT
CGCCCTTGTTGCCGGCGATTAGTGGTCCGGGCGTCACGCCGTTGACCACGACTGCTTGCCTTGAGAAACC
GTCAGGGCTCACTACGGCATCTGTGATGGTTAGATCTGCGACGGGGCCTACCGCGAACTCAGCTTCAGTC
TCTCTTTTCTCGAGAGATACCCCTTCTTCTTTAGCAGCAATGCTGGCAATAGTAGTATTTATAAACAATA
ATCCGTTATTTGTGCTGTTGGAAAATGGCAAAACAGCAACATCGAAATCCCCTTCTAAATCTGAGTAACC
GATGACAGCTTCAGCCGGAATTTGTGCCGTTTCATCTTCTGTTGTAGTTTTGACTGGAGCAGCTAATGCG
GAGGATGCTGCGAATAAATCAGCAGTAAAAATTGAAGGAAATCTCATGGATCCTATGGATCCTATAGTTT
TTTCTCCTTGACGTTAAAGTATAGAGGTATATTAACAATTTTTTGTTGATACTTTTATTACATTTGAATA
AGAAGTAATACAAACCGAAAATGTTGAAAGTATTAGTTAAAGTGGTTATGCAGTTTTTGCATTTATATAT
CTGTTAATAGATCAAAAATCATCGCTTCGCTGATTAATTACCCCAGAAATAAGGCTAAAAAACTAATCGC
ATTATCATCCTATGGTTGTTAATTTGATTCGTTCATTTGAAGGTTTGTGGGGCCAGGTTACTGCCAATTT
TTCCTCTTCATAACCATAAAAGCTAGTATTGTAGAATCTTTATTGTTCGGAGCAGTGCGGCGCGAGGCAC
ATCTGCGTTTCAGGAACGCGACCGGTGAAGACGAGGACGCACGGAGGAGAGTCTTCCTTCGGAGGGCTGT
CACCCGCTCGGCGGCTTCTAATCCGTGGACTAGTGGATCGATCCCC
[124 nt withheld, positions 10687-10810]
C
[91 nt withheld, positions 10812-10902]
A
[49 nt withheld, positions 10904-10952]
CCTTTGACGTTGGAGTCCACGTTCTTT
[37 nt withheld, positions 10980-11016]
ACCCTATCTCGGTCTATTCTTTTGATTTATAAGGGATTTTGCCGATTTCGGCCTATTGGTTAAAAAATGA
GCTGATTTAACAAAAATTTAACGCGAATTTTAACAAAATATTAACGCTTACAATTTCTCTACGTATAGGA
AATGTTTACATTTTCGTATTGTTTTCGATTCACTCTATGAATAGTTCTTACTACAATTTTTTTGTCTAAA
GAGTAATACTAGAGATAAACATAAAAAATGTAGAGGTCGAGTTTAGATGCAAGTTCAAGGAGCGAAAGGT
GGATGGGTAGGTTATATAGGGATATAGCACAGAGATATATAGCAAAGAGATACTTTTGAGCAATGTTTGT
GGAAGCGGTATTCGCAATATTTTAGTAGCTCGTTACAGTCCGGTGCGTTTTTGGTTTTTTGAAAGTGCGT
CTTCAGAGCGCTTTTGGTTTTCAAAAGCGCTCTGAAGTTCCTATACTTTCTAGAGAATAGGAACTTCGGA
ATAGGAACTTCAAAGCGTTTCCGAAAACGAGCGCTTCCGAAAATGCAACGCGAGCTGCGCACATACAGCT
CACTGTTCACGTCGCACCTATATCTGCGTGTTGCCTGTATATATATATACATGAGAAGAACGGCATAGTG
CGTGTTTATGCTTAAATGCGTACTTATATGCGTCTATTTATGTAGGATGAAAGGTAGTCTAGTACCTCCT
GTGATATTATCCCATTCCATGCGGGGTATCGTATGCTTCCTTCAGCACTACCCTTTAGCTGTTCTATATG
CTGCCACTCCTCAATTGGATTAGTCTCATCCTTCAATGCTATCATTTCCTTTGATATTGGATCATACCCT
AGAAGTATTACGTGATTTTCTGCCCCTTACCCTCGTTGCTACTCTCCTTTTTTTCGTGGGAACCGCTTTA
GGGCCCTCAGTGATGGTGTTTTGTAATTTATATGCTCCTCTTGCATTTGTGTCTCTACTTCTTGTTCGCC
TGGAGGGAACTTCTTCATTTGTATTAGCATGGTTCACTTCAGTCCTTCCTTCCAACTCACTCTTTTTTTG
CTGTAAACGATTCTCTGCCGCCAGTTCATTGAAACTATTGAATATATCCTTTAGAGATTCCGGGATGAAT
AAATCACCTATTAAAGCAGCTTGACGATCTGGTGGAACTAAAGTAAGCAATTGGGTAACGACGCTTACGA
GCTTCATAACATCTTCTTCCGTTGGAGCTGGTGGGACTAATAACTGTGTACAATCCATTTTTCTCATGAG
CATTTCGGTAGCTCTCTT
Features (pLannotate 1.2.2; 21 found; start..end, strand, type, name):
    816..1417    +  CDS            FLP (fragment): site-specific recombinase FLP is a site-specific recombinase from Saccharomyces cerevisiae. Recombination occurs at FRT sequences.
   1458..2011    +  CDS            FLP (fragment): site-specific recombinase FLP is a site-specific recombinase from Saccharomyces cerevisiae. Recombination occurs at FRT sequences.
   2164..2211    +  protein_bind   FRT: FLP-mediated recombination occurs in the 8-bp core sequence TCTAGAAA (Turan and Bode, 2011). FLP recombinase from the Saccharomyces cerevisiae 2μ plasmid
   2378..3496    -  CDS            REP1: REP1_YEAST - Experimental evidence at protein level: Swiss-Prot protein existence level 1. Part of the plasmid partitioning system, which ensures the equal distribution of replicated plasmid molecules to daugther cells. The plasmids exist as well-organized plasmid foci within the nucleus that stay together throughout the cell-cycle and act as entity during segregation, effetively reducing copy number to one. Plasmid partitioning requires the proteins REP1, REP2, and a cis-acting locus STB (REP3). REP1-REP2 stably associate with CSE4-containing chromatin at STB during S-phase, marking the locus
   3759..4301    +  CDS            RAF1: RAF_YEAST - Experimental evidence at transcript level: Swiss-Prot protein existence level 2. Antagonizes transcriptional repression of recombinase FLP by REP1-REP2. May play a role in plasmid partitioning. From Saccharomyces cerevisiae (strain ATCC 204508 / S288c) (Baker's yeast).
   4455..5099    -  rep_origin     2μ ori (fragment): yeast 2μ plasmid origin of replication
   5111..5326    +  promoter       URA3 promoter: S. cerevisiae URA3
   5327..6130    +  CDS            URA3: orotidine-5'-phosphate decarboxylase, required for uracil biosynthesis; S. cerevisiae URA3; yeast auxotrophic marker, counterselectable with 5-fluoroorotic acid (5-FOA)
   6226..7086    +  CDS            AmpR: β-lactamase; bla; confers resistance to ampicillin, carbenicillin, and related antibiotics
   7257..7845    +  rep_origin     ori: high-copy-number ColE1/pMB1/pBR322/pUC origin of replication
   8028..8081    +  CDS            lacI (fragment): lac repressor; lacI; The lac repressor binds to the lac operator to inhibit transcription in E. coli. This inhibition can be relieved by adding lactose or isopropyl-β-D-thiogalactopyranoside (IPTG).
   8093..8340    -  terminator     CYC1 terminator: S. cerevisiae CYC1; transcription terminator for CYC1
   8377..8394    -  CDS            9xHis (fragment): 9xHis affinity tag
   8428..9924    -  CDS            LAC1_TRAMX: Experimental evidence at protein level: Swiss-Prot protein existence level 1. Lignin degradation and detoxification of lignin-derived products. From Trametes maxima (White-rot fungus) (Cerrena maxima).
   9931..10197   -  CDS            α-factor secretion signal: N-terminal secretion signal from S. cerevisiae alpha-factor; MFα1; Cleavage by the Kex2 protease occurs after the dibasic KR sequence. The EA dipeptides are then removed by dipeptidyl aminopeptidase A.
  10224..10665   -  promoter       GAL1 promoter: S. cerevisiae GAL1; inducible promoter, regulated by Gal4
  10687..11115   +  rep_origin     f1 ori (sequence partly withheld): f1 bacteriophage origin of replication; arrow indicates direction of (+) strand synthesis
  11145..11489   -  rep_origin     2μ ori (fragment): yeast 2μ plasmid origin of replication
  11470..11517   -  protein_bind   FRT: FLP-mediated recombination occurs in the 8-bp core sequence TCTAGAAA (Turan and Bode, 2011). FLP recombinase from the Saccharomyces cerevisiae 2μ plasmid
  11670..11852   -  CDS            FLP (fragment): site-specific recombinase FLP is a site-specific recombinase from Saccharomyces cerevisiae. Recombination occurs at FRT sequences.
  11851..444     -  CDS            REP2 (across the origin): REP2_YEAST - Experimental evidence at protein level: Swiss-Prot protein existence level 1. Part of the plasmid partitioning system, which ensures the equal distribution of replicated plasmid molecules to daugther cells. The plasmids exist as well-organized plasmid foci within the nucleus that stay together throughout the cell-cycle and act as entity during segregation, effetively reducing copy number to one. Plasmid partitioning requires the proteins REP1, REP2, and a cis-acting locus STB (REP3). REP1-REP2 stably associate with CSE4-containing chromatin at STB during S-phase, marking the locus
