[The description below was written by a language model from this plasmid's Addgene catalogue record and pLannotate feature annotations shown in this document.]
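Description:
pJRoC30_Th3.1 is a Saccharomyces cerevisiae expression plasmid of about 12.3 kb, built on the pJRoC30 E. coli–yeast shuttle backbone. In bacteria it replicates at high copy from a ColE1/pUC-type origin and is selected with ampicillin through the AmpR β-lactamase gene; an f1 origin is also present. In yeast it is maintained episomally through an extensive block of 2μ plasmid sequence. The feature table shows 2μ origin fragments, two FRT sites, FLP fragments, and the REP1, REP2 and RAF1 genes, which together provide the native 2μ partitioning and copy-number control functions. Yeast selection uses the URA3 auxotrophic marker under its own promoter, which can also be counterselected with 5-FOA.

The payload is Th3.1, a computationally designed variant of a high-redox potential laccase from Trametes hirsuta. It carries 20 PROSS and 4 FuncLib mutations, which are detailed in the associated publication rather than in the record. The automated annotation labels this ORF by its closest database match, a Trametes maxima laccase, which reflects homology and not a different insert. Expression is driven by the galactose-inducible GAL1 promoter and terminated by the CYC1 terminator. An evolved α-factor prepro-leader fused to the N terminus directs the enzyme into the secretory pathway. At the C terminus, a thrombin cleavage site followed by a 6xHis tag allows affinity purification and tag removal. The plasmid is used for secreted production of this designed laccase in yeast, as part of a study of functional diversity among designed high-redox potential laccases.
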