Addgene plasmid #188065: pJRoC30_Th3.1
Purpose: FuncLib-designed high-redox potential laccase from Trametes hirsuta (Th3.1)
Depositing lab: Sarel Fleishman. Depositing organization: Weizmann Institute of Science. Publication: Designed High-Redox Potential Laccases Exhibit High Functional Diversity. Barber-Zucker S, Mateljak I, Goldsmith M, Kupervaser M, Alcalde M, Fleishman SJ. ACS Catal. 2022 Nov 4;12(21):13164-13173. doi: 10.1021/acscatal.2c03006. Epub 2022 Oct 13. PubMed 36366766.
Backbone
  Vector backbone: pJRoC30
  Backbone manufacturer: California Institute of Technology
  Backbone size w/o insert (bp): 10462
  Total vector size (bp): 12286
  Vector type: Yeast Expression
  Selectable markers: URA3
Growth in bacteria
  Bacterial resistance: Ampicillin, 100 μg/mL
  Growth temperature: 37°C
  Growth strain: DH5alpha
  Copy number: High Copy
Gene/Insert
  Gene/Insert name: FuncLib-designed high-redox potential laccase from Trametes hirsuta (alt name: Th3.1)
  Species: Trametes hirsuta
  Insert size (bp): 1824
  Mutation: 20 PROSS + 4 FuncLib mutations, described in publication
  GenBank ID: EU492907.1 EU492907.1
  Tag / fusion protein: S. cerevisiae evolved α-factor prepro-leader signal peptide (N terminal on insert); Thrombin cleavage site + 6xHis tag (C terminal on insert)
Terms and licenses: Academic/Nonprofit Terms; Industry Terms: Not Available to Industry
Depositor comments: The pJRoC30 plasmid was provided to the Fleishman lab by EvoEnzyme S.L. via an MTA agreement.
How to cite: pJRoC30_Th3.1 was a gift from Sarel Fleishman (Addgene plasmid # 188065 ; http://n2t.net/addgene:188065 ; RRID:Addgene_188065)
